>Addgene plasmid #90319 | pNBU2_erm_P1T_DP-B1 | addgene full sequence | sequence record 180030 | Addgene NGS Result
CAATTCGAGGGGGATCAATTCCGTGATAGGTGGGCTGCCCTTCCTGGTTGGCTTGGTTTCATCAGCCATC
CGCTTGCCCTCATCTGTTACGCCGGCGGTAGCCGGCCAGCCTCGCAGAGCAGGATTCCCGTTGAGCACCG
CCAGGTGCGAATAAGGGACAGTGAAGAAGGAACACCCGCTCGCGGGTGGGCCTACTTCACCTATCCTGCC
CGGCTGACGCCGTTGGATACACCAAGGAAAGTCTACACGAACCCTTTGGCAAAATCCTGTATATCGTGCG
AAAAAGGATGGATATACCGAAAAAATCGCTATAATGACCCCGAAGCAGGGTTATGCAGCGGAAAACGGAA
TTGATCCGGCCACGATGCGTCCGGCGTAGAGGATCTGAAGATCAGCAGTTCAACCTGTTGATAGTACGTA
CTAAGCTCTCATGTTTCACGTACTAAGCTCTCATGTTTAACGTACTAAGCTCTCATGTTTAACGAACTAA
ACCCTCATGGCTAACGTACTAAGCTCTCATGGCTAACGTACTAAGCTCTCATGTTTCACGTACTAAGCTC
TCATGTTTGAACAATAAAATTAATATAAATCAGCAACTTAAATAGCCTCTAAGGTTTTAAGTTTTATAAG
AAAAAAAAGAATATATAAGGCTTTTAAAGCTTTTAAGGTTTAACGGTTGTGGACAACAAGCCAGGGATGT
AACGCACTGAGAAGCCCTTAGAGCCTCTCAAAGCAATTTTGAGTGACACAGGAACACTTAACGGCTGACA
TGGGAATTCCCCTCCACCGCGGTGGCTTTTGCACCCGCTTTCCAAGAGAAGAAAGCCTTGTTAAATTGAC
TTAGTGTAAAAGCGCAGTACTGCTTGACCATAAGAACAAAAAAATCTCTATCACTGATAGGGATAAAGTT
TGGAAGATAAAGCTAAAAGTTCTTATCTTTGCAGTCTCCCTATCAGTGATAGAGACGCATTTTAAAATAA
AATAAATAATTTACTTAATTAAACGAATCCATGGTGGATCCCCCGGGCTGCAGGAATTCGATATCAAGCT
TATCGATACCGTCGACTAATTGCCTATCTTCCAGTGATGGAACAGCATTTGTGCATTGGCTGCAACAATC
AGCCTTACTTGTGCCTGTTCTATTTCCGAACCGACCGCTTGTATGAATGCATCAAAATTCGTTTTCTCTA
CGTTGGATTCCTTGTTGCTCATATTGTGATGATAATTTCTACAAATATAGTCATTGGTAACTATCTATGA
AACTGTTTGATACTTTTATAGTTGATTAAACTTGTTCATGGCATTTGCCTTAATATCATCCGCTATGTCA
ATGTAGGGTTTCATAGCTTTGTAGTCGCTGTGTCCCGTCCATTTCATGACCACCTGTGCCGGGATTCCGA
GAGCCAGCGCATTGCAGATGAATGTCCTTTTTCCTGCATGGGTACTGAGCAAAGCGTATTTGGGTGTGAC
TTCATCAATACGTTCATTTCCCTTGTAGTAGGTTTCCCGTACAGGCTCGTTGATTTCTGCCAGTTCGCCC
AGCTCTTTCAGGTAATCGTTCATCTTCTGGTTGCTGATGACGGGCAGAGCCATGTAATTCTCGAAATGGA
TGTCCTTGTATTTGTCCAGTATGGCTTTGCTGTATTTGTTCAGTTCAATCGTCAGGCTGTCGGCAGTCTT
GACTGTGGTTATTTCGATGTGGTCGGACTTCACATCGCTTCTTTTCAGATTGCGAACATCCGAATACCGC
AAACTCGTAAAGCAGCAGAACAGGAAAACATCACGCACACGTTCCAGGTATTGCTTATCCTTGGGTATCT
GGTAGTCTTTCAGCTTGTTCAGTTCATCCCAAGTCAGGAAGATTACTTTTTTCGAGGTGGTTTTCAGTTT
CGGTTTGAACGTATCGTATGCAATGTTCTGATGATGTCCTTTCTTGAAGCTCCAGCGCAGGAACCATTTG
AGGAATCCCATTTGCTTGCCGATGGTGCTGTTTCTCATATCCTTGGTGTCACGCAGGAAGTTGACGTATT
CGTTCAATCCAAACTCGTTGAAATAGTTGAACGTTGCATCCTCCTTGAACTCTTTGAGGTGGTTCCTCAC
TGCTGCAAATTTTTCATAGGTGGATGCCGTCCAGTTATTCTGGTTACCGCACTCTTTTACAAACTCATCG
AACACCTCCCAAAAGCTGACAGGGGCTTCTTCCGGCTGTTCTTCACTGGTGTCTTTCATTCTCATGTTGA
AAGCTTCCTTCAACTGTTGGGTCGTTGGCATGACCTCCTGCACCTCAAATTCCTTGAAAATATTCTGGAT
TTCGGCATAGTATTTCAGCAAGTCCGTATTGATTTCGGCTGCACTTTGCTTTAGCTTGTTGGTACATCCG
TTCTTTACCCGCTGCTTATCTGCATCCCATTTGGCTACGTCAATCCGGTAGCCCGTTGTAAACTCGATAC
GTTGGCTGGCAAAGATGACACGCATACGGATGGGTACGTTCTCTACGATTGGCACACCGTTCTTTTTCCG
GCTCTCCAATGCAAAAATGATGTTGCGCTTGATATTCATAATTGGGTGCGTTTGAAATTCTACACCCAAA
TATACACCCAATTATTGAGATAGCAAAAGACATTTAGAAACATTTACTTTTACTCTATATTGTAATTTAC
ACTTGATTATCAGTCGTTTGCAGTTTTATGATATTCTGTGAAAGTATAAGTTCGAGAGCCTGTCTCTCCG
CAAAAAACGCTGAAAATCAGCAGATTGCAAAACAAACACCCTGTTTTACACCCAAGAATGTAAAGTCGGG
TGTTTTTGTTTTATTTAAGATAATACAACCACTACATAATAAAAGAGTAGCGATATTAAAAGAATCCGAT
GAGAAAAGACTAATATTTATCTATCCATTCAGTTTGATTTCTCAGGACTTTACATCGTCCTGAAAGTATT
TGTTGGTACCGAGGACGCGTAAACATTTACAGTTGCATGTGGCCTATTGTTTTTAGCCGTTAAATATTTT
ATAACTATTAAATAGCGATACAAATTGTTCGAAACTAATATTGTTTATATCATATATTCTCGCATGTTTT
AAAGCTTTATTAAATTGATTTTTTGTAAACAGTTTTTCGTACTCTTTGTTAACCCATTTCATTACAAAAG
TTTCATATTTTTTTCTCTCTTTAAATGCCATTTTTGCTGGCTTTCTTTTTAATACAATTAATGTGCTATC
CACTTTAGGTTTTGGATGGAAATAATACCTAGGAATTTTTGCTAATATAGAAATATCTACCTCTGCCATT
AACAGCAATGCTAGTGATCTGTTTGTATCTAATAACATTTTAGCAAAACCATATTCCACTATTAAATAAC
TTATTGTGGCTGAACTTTCAAAAACAATTTTTCGAATTATATTTGTGCTTATGTTGTAAGGTATGCTGCC
AAATATTTTATATGGATTGTGGCTAGGAAATGTAAATTTCAGTATATCATCATTTACTATTTGATAGTTA
GGATAATTTAAGAGCTTATTACGAGTTACCTCACATAATTTAGAATCAATTTCTATCGCCGTTACAAAAT
TACATCTCTTTACCAATCCAGCAGTAAAATGACCTTTCCCTGCACCTATTTCAAAGATGTTATCTTTTTC
ATCTAAACTTATGCAATTCATTATTTTTTCTATGTGATATTTTGAAGTAATAAAATTTTGACTATCTTTT
ATATTTACTTTGTTCATTATAACCTCTCCTTAATTTATTGCATCTCTTTTCGAATATTTATGTTTTTTGA
GAAAAGAACGTACTCATGGTTCATCCCGATATGCGTATCGGTCTGTATATCAGCAACTTTCTATGTGTTT
CAACTACAATAGTCATCTATTCTCATCTTTCTGAGTCCACCCCCTGCAAAGCCCCTCTTTACGACATAAA
AATTCGGTCGGAAAAGGTATGCAAAAGATGTTTCTCTCTTTAAGAGAAACTCTTCGGGATGCAAAAATAT
GAAAATAACTCCAATTCACCAAATTATATAGCGACTTTTTTACAAAATGCTAAAATTTGTTGATTTCCGT
CAAGCAATTGTTGAGCAAAAATGTCTTTTACGATAAAATGATACCTCAATATCAACTGTTTAGCAAAACG
ATATTTCTCTTAAAGAGAGAAACACCTTTTTGTTCACCAATCCCCGACTTTTAATCCCGCGGCCATGATT
GAAAAAGGAAGAGTATGAGTATTCAACATTTCCGTGTCGCCCTTATTCCCTTTTTTGCGGCATTTTGCCT
TCCTGTTTTTGCTCACCCAGAAACGCTGGTGAAAGTAAAAGATGCTGAAGATCAGTTGGGTGCACGAGTG
GGTTACATCGAACTGGATCTCAACAGCGGTAAGATCCTTGAGAGTTTTCGCCCCGAAGAACGTTTTCCAA
TGATGAGCACTTTTAAAGTTCTGCTATGTGGCGCGGTATTATCCCGTATTGACGCCGGGCAAGAGCAACT
CGGTCGCCGCATACACTATTCTCAGAATGACTTGGTTGAGTACTCACCAGTCACAGAAAAGCATCTTACG
GATGGCATGACAGTAAGAGAATTATGCAGTGCTGCCATAACCATGAGTGATAACACTGCGGCCAACTTAC
TTCTGACAACGATCGGAGGACCGAAGGAGCTAACCGCTTTTTTGCACAACATGGGGGATCATGTAACTCG
CCTTGATCGTTGGGAACCGGAGCTGAATGAAGCCATACCAAACGACGAGCGTGACACCACGATGCCTGTA
GCAATGGCAACAACGTTGCGCAAACTATTAACTGGCGAACTACTTACTCTAGCTTCCCGGCAACAATTAA
TAGACTGGATGGAGGCGGATAAAGTTGCAGGACCACTTCTGCGCTCGGCCCTTCCGGCTGGCTGGTTTAT
TGCTGATAAATCTGGAGCCGGTGAGCGTGGGTCTCGCGGTATCATTGCAGCACTGGGGCCAGATGGTAAG
CCCTCCCGTATCGTAGTTATCTACACGACGGGGAGTCAGGCAACTATGGATGAACGAAATAGACAGATCG
CTGAGATAGGTGCCTCACTGATTAAGCATTGGTAACTGTCAGACCAAGTTTACTCATAACGCGT
Features (pLannotate 1.2.2; 9 found; start..end, strand, type, name):
     24..69      -  CDS            traJ (fragment): oriT-recognizing protein; traJ
    102..211     -  oriT           oriT: incP origin of transfer
    382..770     +  rep_origin     R6K γ ori: γ replication origin from E. coli plasmid R6K; requires the R6K initiator protein pi for replication
    883..903     -  promoter       PLtetO-1 promoter (fragment): modified phage lambda PL promoter with tet operator sites (Lutz and Bujard, 1997)
    946..965     +  promoter       tight TRE promoter (fragment): Tet-responsive promoter PTight, consisting of seven tet operator sequences followed by the minimal CMV promoter
   1014..1066    +  misc_feature   MCS (fragment): pBluescript multiple cloning site
   2999..3727    -  CDS            ermC': ERM_BACIU - Experimental evidence at protein level: Swiss-Prot protein existence level 1. This protein produces a dimethylation of the adenine residue at position 2085 in 23S rRNA, resulting in reduced affinity between ribosomes and macrolide-lincosamide-streptogramin B antibiotics. From Bacillus subtilis.
   4198..4214    +  promoter       AmpR promoter (fragment): bla
   4215..5075    +  CDS            AmpR: β-lactamase; bla; confers resistance to ampicillin, carbenicillin, and related antibiotics
