[The description below was written by a language model from this plasmid's Addgene catalogue record and pLannotate feature annotations shown in this document.]
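Description:
pNBU2_erm_P1T_DP-B1 is an empty-backbone integration and expression vector for Bacteroides, built on pNBU2-ErmG (about 5.1 kb in the sequenced record). It is a suicide-type shuttle plasmid. In E. coli it replicates from the R6K γ origin, which depends on the pi initiator protein supplied in trans, consistent with the listed pir-type propagation strain, and it is selected with ampicillin through the β-lactamase gene (AmpR). An incP origin of transfer (oriT), flanked by a traJ fragment, allows the plasmid to be mobilised by conjugation from a suitable E. coli donor into Bacteroides. Because it cannot replicate there, it persists only by integrating at a chromosomal attB site. Integrants are selected with erythromycin. The feature table annotates an rRNA adenine methylase gene of the erm family (called ermC' by similarity, presumably the ErmG marker named in the backbone) that confers macrolide-lincosamide-streptogramin B resistance. The NBU2 integrase and attachment site expected in this backbone are not annotated. They may lie in the unannotated region between the cloning site and the erm gene, but the feature table does not identify them.

The payload is a regulatory cassette rather than a gene. It consists of the P1T_DP promoter, an anhydrotetracycline (aTC)-inducible Bacteroides promoter, paired with the ribosome binding site designated B1 and followed by a fragment of a pBluescript-type multiple cloning site. The short matches to PLtetO-1 and the tight TRE promoter most likely reflect tet operator sequences embedded in this engineered promoter, not those promoters themselves. No TetR repressor gene is annotated, and the record does not say how the repressor is provided. The vector is intended for inserting a gene of interest downstream of the promoter and RBS, giving single-copy, chromosomally integrated, aTC-controlled expression in human gut Bacteroides.
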