Addgene plasmid #90319: pNBU2_erm_P1T_DP-B1
Purpose: (Empty Backbone) Integration vector at an attB site in Bacteroides; contains the P1T_DP aTC-inducible promoter with the RBS B1
Depositing lab: Andrew Goodman. Depositing organization: Yale University. Publication: Engineered Regulatory Systems Modulate Gene Expression of Human Commensals in the Gut. Lim B, Zimmermann M, Barry NA, Goodman AL. Cell. 2017 Apr 20;169(3):547-558.e15. doi: 10.1016/j.cell.2017.03.045. PubMed 28431252.
Backbone
  Vector backbone: pNBU2-ErmG
  Vector type: Bacterial Expression
  Selectable markers: Erythromycin
Growth in bacteria
  Bacterial resistance: Ampicillin, 100 μg/mL
  Growth temperature: 37°C
  Growth strain: Pir1
  Copy number: Unknown
Gene/Insert
  Gene/Insert name: None
Terms and licenses: Academic/Nonprofit Terms; Industry Terms: Not Available to Industry
How to cite: pNBU2_erm_P1T_DP-B1 was a gift from Andrew Goodman (Addgene plasmid # 90319 ; http://n2t.net/addgene:90319 ; RRID:Addgene_90319)
